Addgene plasmid #157033: pD649-HAsp-NRCAM-Fc(DAPA)-AviTag-6xHis
Purpose: Mammalian expression of cell-surface protein extracellular domain fused to Fc(DAPA)-Avi-6xHis. Protein is secreted from cells.
Depositing lab: Chris Garcia. Depositing organization: Stanford University. Publication: A Human IgSF Cell-Surface Interactome Reveals a Complex Network of Protein-Protein Interactions. Wojtowicz WM, Vielmetter J, Fernandes RA, Siepe DH, Eastman CL, Chisholm GB, Cox S, Klock H, Anderson PW, Rue SM, Miller JJ, Glaser SM, Bragstad ML, Vance J, Lam AW, Lesley SA, Zinn K, Garcia KC. Cell. 2020 Aug 20;182(4):1027-1043.e17. doi: 10.1016/j.cell.2020.07.025. PubMed 32822567.
Backbone
  Vector backbone: pD649
  Backbone size w/o insert (bp): 6106
  Vector type: Mammalian Expression
Growth in bacteria
  Bacterial resistance: Ampicillin, 100 μg/mL
  Growth temperature: 37°C
  Growth strain: DH5alpha
  Copy number: High Copy
Gene/Insert
  Gene/Insert name: NRCAM
  Species: H. sapiens (human)
  Insert size (bp): 3429
  Mutation: Fc region of human IgG contains D265A and P329A mutations (DAPA)
  Entrez Gene: NRCAM
  Promoter: CMV/SP6
  Tag / fusion protein: Fc(DAPA)-AviTag-6xHis (C terminal on backbone)
  Cloning method: Restriction Enzyme; 5′ cloning site GCGGCCGC (not destroyed); 3′ cloning site GGCGCGCC (not destroyed)
  Sequencing primers: 5′ ATTTAGGTGACACTATAG; 3′ CACGTACCAGTTGAACTTCACC
Resource information
  A portion of this plasmid was derived from a plasmid made by: synthesis by ThermoFisher
Terms and licenses: Academic/Nonprofit Terms; Industry Terms: Not Available to Industry
Depositor comments: Some plasmids in this collection may have an IS4-like element ISVsa5 family transposase upstream of the CMV promoter.
How to cite: pD649-HAsp-NRCAM-Fc(DAPA)-AviTag-6xHis was a gift from Chris Garcia (Addgene plasmid # 157033 ; http://n2t.net/addgene:157033 ; RRID:Addgene_157033)
