[The description below was written by a language model from this plasmid's Addgene catalogue record and pLannotate feature annotations shown in this document.]
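Description:
pD649-HAsp-NRCAM-Fc(DAPA)-AviTag-6xHis is a mammalian expression plasmid of about 9.5 kb, built on the pD649 backbone, for producing the extracellular domain of human NRCAM as a secreted Fc fusion protein. It is maintained in E. coli as a high-copy plasmid through a ColE1/pUC-type origin and is selected with ampicillin via a complete β-lactamase gene. The annotation also shows short remnants of KanR, lacZα, an rrnB terminator and an f1 origin. These are backbone fragments rather than functional elements.

Expression is driven by the CMV immediate-early enhancer and promoter, followed by a fragment of CMV intron A. An SP6 promoter lies just upstream of the coding region and also serves as a sequencing primer site. The open reading frame begins with a signal peptide: the plasmid name calls it "HAsp", while the automated annotation partially matches it to an immunoglobulin heavy-chain leader. It directs the product into the secretory pathway. The roughly 3.4 kb NRCAM ectodomain, a neuronal immunoglobulin-superfamily cell adhesion molecule, sits between retained NotI and AscI sites. It is fused in frame to a human IgG1 Fc carrying the D265A and P329A (DAPA) mutations, which are generally used to reduce Fc effector interactions. The catalogue lists a C-terminal AviTag for site-specific biotinylation and a 6xHis tag for purification, although the feature table does not annotate these separately. A bGH polyadenylation signal ends the transcript.

A separate SV40/EM7-driven puromycin resistance cassette with an SV40 poly(A) signal could support selection in mammalian cells. The plasmid belongs to a collection made for mapping human IgSF cell-surface protein interactions. The depositor notes that some members of the collection may carry an IS4-like transposase insertion upstream of the CMV promoter, but none is annotated here.
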