Features (pLannotate 1.2.2; 21 found; start..end, strand, type, name):
    119..143     -  CDS            KanR (fragment): aminoglycoside phosphotransferase; aph(3')-Ia; confers resistance to kanamycin
    254..842     +  rep_origin     ori: high-copy-number ColE1/pMB1/pBR322/pUC origin of replication
   1067..1084    +  terminator     rrnB T2 terminator (fragment): transcription terminator T2 from the E. coli rrnB gene
   1109..1128    -  CDS            lacZα (fragment): LacZα fragment of β-galactosidase; lacZ fragment
   1584..1600    +  protein_bind   lac operator: The lac repressor binds to the lac operator to inhibit transcription in E. coli. This inhibition can be relieved by adding lactose or isopropyl-β-D-thiogalactopyranoside (IPTG). lac repressor encoded by lacI
   1843..2146    +  enhancer       CMV enhancer: human cytomegalovirus immediate early enhancer
   2147..2350    +  promoter       CMV promoter: human cytomegalovirus (CMV) immediate early promoter
   2486..2529    +  intron         CMV intron (fragment): modified intron A from human cytomegalovirus
   2581..2599    +  promoter       SP6 promoter: promoter for bacteriophage SP6 RNA polymerase
   2603..2640    +  CDS            IgH signal sequence (fragment): signal sequence from the mouse immunoglobulin heavy chain variable region
   2749..6180    +  CDS            NRCAM (fragment): NRCAM_HUMAN - Also known as KIAA0343. Experimental evidence at protein level: Swiss-Prot protein existence level 1. Cell adhesion protein that is required for normal responses to cell-cell contacts in brain and in the peripheral nervous system. Plays a role in neurite outgrowth in response to contactin binding. Plays a role in mediating cell-cell contacts between Schwann cells and axons. Plays a role in the formation and maintenance of the nodes of Ranvier on myelinated axons. Nodes of Ranvier contain clustered sodium channels that are crucial for the saltatory propagation of action potentials
   6193..6870    +  CDS            IGHG1 (fragment): IGHG1_HUMAN - Experimental evidence at protein level: Swiss-Prot protein existence level 1. Constant region of immunoglobulin heavy chains. Immunoglobulins, also known as antibodies, are membrane-bound or secreted glycoproteins produced by B lymphocytes. In the recognition phase of humoral immunity, the membrane-bound immunoglobulins serve as receptors which, upon binding of a specific antigen, trigger the clonal expansion and differentiation of B lymphocytes into immunoglobulins- secreting plasma cells. Secreted immunoglobulins mediate the effector phase of humoral immunity, which results in
   7085..7196    +  polyA_signal   bGH poly(A) signal: bovine growth hormone polyadenylation signal
   7197..7305    +  rep_origin     f1 ori (fragment): f1 bacteriophage origin of replication; arrow indicates direction of (+) strand synthesis
   7319..7648    +  promoter       SV40 promoter: SV40 enhancer and early promoter
   7696..7743    +  promoter       EM7 promoter: synthetic bacterial promoter&nbsp
   7762..8361    +  CDS            PuroR (fragment): puromycin N-acetyltransferase; pac from Streptomyces; confers resistance to puromycin
   8371..8496    +  CDS            ble (fragment): BLE_KLEPN - Experimental evidence at protein level: Swiss-Prot protein existence level 1. Binding protein with a strong affinity to the bleomycin family of antibiotics. Binds to CL990; an antimitotic-antibiotic compound. From Klebsiella pneumoniae.
   8491..8612    +  polyA_signal   SV40 poly(A) signal: SV40 polyadenylation signal
   8665..9525    -  CDS            AmpR: β-lactamase; bla; confers resistance to ampicillin, carbenicillin, and related antibiotics
   9528..89      -  promoter       AmpR promoter (fragment) (across the origin): bla
>Addgene plasmid #157033 | pD649-HAsp-NRCAM-Fc(DAPA)-AviTag-6xHis | addgene full sequence | sequence record 498519 | Addgene NGS Result
TTTCAATATTATTGAAGCATTTATCAGGGTTATTGTCTCATGAGCGGATACATATTTGAATGTATTTAGA
AAAATAAACAAATAGGGGTCAGTGTTACAACCAATTAACCAATTCTGAACATTATCGCGAGCCCATTTAT
ACCTGAATATGGCTCATAACACCCCTTGCTCATGACCAAAATCCCTTAACGTGAGTTACGCGCGCGTCGT
TCCACTGAGCGTCAGACCCCGTAGAAAAGATCAAAGGATCTTCTTGAGATCCTTTTTTTCTGCGCGTAAT
CTGCTGCTTGCAAACAAAAAAACCACCGCTACCAGCGGTGGTTTGTTTGCCGGATCAAGAGCTACCAACT
CTTTTTCCGAAGGTAACTGGCTTCAGCAGAGCGCAGATACCAAATACTGTTCTTCTAGTGTAGCCGTAGT
TAGCCCACCACTTCAAGAACTCTGTAGCACCGCCTACATACCTCGCTCTGCTAATCCTGTTACCAGTGGC
TGCTGCCAGTGGCGATAAGTCGTGTCTTACCGGGTTGGACTCAAGACGATAGTTACCGGATAAGGCGCAG
CGGTCGGGCTGAACGGGGGGTTCGTGCACACAGCCCAGCTTGGAGCGAACGACCTACACCGAACTGAGAT
ACCTACAGCGTGAGCTATGAGAAAGCGCCACGCTTCCCGAAGGGAGAAAGGCGGACAGGTATCCGGTAAG
CGGCAGGGTCGGAACAGGAGAGCGCACGAGGGAGCTTCCAGGGGGAAACGCCTGGTATCTTTATAGTCCT
GTCGGGTTTCGCCACCTCTGACTTGAGCGTCGATTTTTGTGATGCTCGTCAGGGGGGCGGAGCCTATGGA
AAAACGCCAGCAACGCGGCCTTTTTACGGTTCCTGGCCTTTTGCTGGCCTTTTGCTCACATGTTCTTTCC
TGCGTTATCCCCTGATTCTGTGGATAACCGTATTACCGCCTTTGAGTGAGCTGATACCGCTCGCCGCAGC
CGAACGACCGAGCGCAGCGAGTCAGTGAGCGAGGAAGCGGAAGGCGAGAGTAGGGAACTGCCAGGCATCA
AACTAAGCAGAAGGCCCCTGACGGATGGCCTTTTTGCGTTTCTACAAACTCTTTCTGTGTTGTAAAACGA
CGGCCAGTCTTAAGCTCGGGCCCCCTGGGCGGTTCTGATAACGAGTAATCGTTAATCCGCAAATAACGTA
AAAACCCGCTTCGGCGGGTTTTTTTATGGGGGGAGTTTAGGGAAAGAGCATTTGTCAGAATATTTAAGGG
CGCCTGTCACTTTGCTTGATATATGAGAATTATTTAACCTTATAAATGAGAAAAAAGCAACGCACTTTAA
ATAAGATACGTTGCTTTTTCGATTGATGAACACCTATAATTAAACTATTCATCTATTATTTATGATTTTT
TGTATATACAATATTTCTAGTTTGTTAAAGAGAATTAAGAAAATAAATCTCGAAAATAATAAAGGGAAAA
TCAGTTTTTGATATCAAAATTATACATGTCAACGATAATACAAAATATAATACAAACTATAAGATGTTAT
CAGTATTTATTATCATTTAGAATAAATTTTGTGTCGCCCTTAATTGTGAGCGGATAACAATTACGAGCTT
CATGCACAGTGGCGTTGACTCAATATTGGCCATTAGCCATATTATTCATTGGTTATATAGCATAAATCAA
TATTGGCTATTGGCCATTGCATACGTTGTATCTATATCATAATATGTACATTTATATTGGCTCATGTCCA
ATATGACCGCCATGTTGGCATTGATTATTGACTAGTTATTAATAGTAATCAATTACGGGGTCATTAGTTC
ATAGCCCATATATGGAGTTCCGCGTTACATAACTTACGGTAAATGGCCCGCCTGGCTGACCGCCCAACGA
CCCCCGCCCATTGACGTCAATAATGACGTATGTTCCCATAGTAACGCCAATAGGGACTTTCCATTGACGT
CAATGGGTGGAGTATTTACGGTAAACTGCCCACTTGGCAGTACATCAAGTGTATCATATGCCAAGTACGC
CCCCTATTGACGTCAATGACGGTAAATGGCCCGCCTGGCATTATGCCCAGTACATGACCTTATGGGACTT
TCCTACTTGGCAGTACATCTACGTATTAGTCATCGCTATTACCATGGTGATGCGGTTTTGGCAGTACATC
AATGGGCGTGGATAGCGGTTTGACTCACGGGGATTTCCAAGTCTCCACCCCATTGACGTCAATGGGAGTT
TGTTTTGGCACCAAAATCAACGGGACTTTCCAAAATGTCGTAACAACTCCGCCCCATTGACGCAAATGGG
CGGTAGGCGTGTACGGTGGGAGGTCTATATAAGCAGAGCTCGTTTAGTGAACCGTCAGATCGCCTGGAGA
CGCCATCCACGCTGTTTTGACCTCCATAGAAGACACCGGGACCGATCCAGCCTCCGCGGCCGGGAACGGT
GCATTGGAACGCGGATTCCCCGTGCCAAGAGTGACGTAAGTACCGCCTATAGAGTCTATAGGCCCACCCC
CTTGGCTTCGTTAGAACGCGGCTACAATTAATACATAACCTTATGTATCATACACATACGATTTAGGTGA
CACTATAGAATAACATCCACTTTGCCTTTCTCTCCACAGGTGTCCACTCCCAGGTCCAACTGCACCTCGG
TTCTATCGAAAACGCGCCTGCTAGCGCCACCATGAAGACCATCATTGCCCTGAGCTACATCTTCTGCCTG
GTGTTCGCTGCGGCCGCCCAAATGATTTCTGCCCTGGAAGTGCCTCTGGACCCCAAGCTGCTGGAAGATC
TGGTGCAGCCTCCTACCATCACACAGCAGAGCCCCAAGGACTACATCATCGACCCCAGAGAAAACATCGT
GATCCAGTGCGAGGCCAAGGGCAAGCCTCCTCCAAGCTTTAGCTGGACCAGAAACGGCACCCACTTCGAT
ATTGACAAGGACCCTCTGGTCACCATGAAGCCCGGAACCGGCACACTGATCATCAACATCATGAGCGAGG
GCAAAGCCGAGACATACGAGGGCGTGTACCAGTGCACCGCCAGAAATGAACGGGGAGCCGCCGTGTCCAA
CAACATCGTCGTTAGACCCAGCAGATCCCCTCTGTGGACCAAAGAGAAGCTGGAACCCATCACTCTGCAG
TCCGGCCAGTCTCTGGTGCTGCCTTGTAGACCTCCTATCGGCCTGCCTCCTCCTATCATCTTCTGGATGG
ACAACAGCTTCCAGCGGCTGCCCCAGAGCGAAAGAGTTAGCCAAGGCCTGAACGGCGACCTGTACTTCAG
CAACGTGCTGCCCGAGGACACCAGAGAGGATTACATCTGCTACGCCCGGTTCAATCACACCCAGACCATC
CAGCAGAAACAGCCCATCAGCGTGAAAGTGATCAGCGTGGACGAGCTGAACGACACAATCGCCGCCAACC
TGAGCGACACCGAGTTTTACGGCGCCAAGAGCAGCAGAGAGCGGCCTCCAACATTTCTGACCCCTGAGGG
CAACGCCAGCAACAAAGAGGAACTGCGGGGAAACGTGCTGAGCCTGGAATGTATTGCCGAGGGCCTGCCT
ACACCAATTATCTACTGGGCCAAAGAGGACGGCATGCTGCCCAAGAACCGGACCGTGTACAAGAACTTCG
AGAAAACCCTGCAGATCATCCACGTGTCCGAGGCCGACAGCGGCAACTATCAGTGTATCGCCAAGAATGC
CCTGGGCGCCATCCACCACACAATCAGCGTTAGAGTGAAGGCCGCTCCTTATTGGATCACAGCCCCTCAG
AACCTGGTGCTGTCTCCTGGCGAAGATGGCACCCTGATCTGTAGAGCCAACGGCAACCCCAAGCCTCGGA
TCAGCTGGCTGACAAATGGCGTGCCCATCGAGATCGCCCCTGACGACCCTAGCAGAAAGATCGACGGCGA
CACCATCATCTTTTCCAACGTGCAAGAGCGGAGCAGCGCCGTCTACCAGTGTAATGCCAGCAACGAGTAC
GGCTACCTGCTGGCCAACGCCTTCGTGAATGTGCTGGCCGAGCCTCCTAGAATCCTGACACCAGCCAACA
CACTGTACCAAGTGATCGCCAACAGACCCGCTCTGCTGGACTGCGCCTTTTTTGGCTCTCCCCTGCCTAC
CATCGAGTGGTTCAAAGGCGCCAAGGGATCTGCCCTGCACGAGGACATCTATGTGCTGCACGAGAACGGA
ACCCTGGAAATCCCCGTGGCTCAGAAGGATAGCACCGGCACCTATACCTGTGTGGCCAGAAACAAGCTCG
GCATGGCCAAGAACGAAGTGCACCTCGAGATCAAGGACCCCACCTGGATCGTGAAGCAGCCTGAGTATGC
TGTGGTGCAGAGGGGCTCCATGGTGTCCTTCGAGTGCAAAGTGAAGCACGATCACACCCTGAGCCTGACC
GTGCTGTGGCTGAAGGACAATAGAGAGCTGCCCAGCGACGAGCGGTTCACCGTGGATAAGGATCATCTGG
TGGTGGCCGATGTGTCCGACGATGACTCTGGCACCTACACATGCGTGGCAAACACCACACTGGACAGCGT
GTCAGCTTCCGCCGTGCTGTCTGTGGTTGCCCCTACACCTACACCAGCTCCAGTGTACGACGTGCCCAAT
CCTCCTTTCGACCTGGAACTGACCGACCAGCTGGACAAGAGCGTGCAGCTGTCTTGGACACCCGGCGACG
ACAACAACAGCCCCATCACCAAGTTCATCATCGAGTACGAGGACGCCATGCACAAGCCTGGACTGTGGCA
CCATCAGACCGAAGTGTCTGGCACCCAGACAACTGCCCAGCTGAAGCTGAGCCCCTACGTGAACTACTCC
TTCCGCGTGATGGCCGTGAACAGCATCGGCAAGTCTCTGCCTTCTGAGGCCAGCGAGCAGTACCTGACAA
AGGCCTCCGAGCCTGACAAGAACCCTACAGCCGTTGAAGGCCTGGGCAGCGAGCCTGATAATCTGGTCAT
CACCTGGAAGCCCCTGAATGGCTTCGAGAGCAATGGCCCTGGCCTGCAGTATAAGGTTTCCTGGCGACAG
AAGGATGGCGACGACGAGTGGACATCTGTGGTGGTCGCTAACGTGTCCAAGTATATCGTGTCCGGCACAC
CCACCTTCGTGCCCTACCTGATTAAGGTGCAGGCCCTGAACGATATGGGCTTCGCTCCTGAACCTGCCGT
GGTCATGGGACACAGCGGAGAGGATCTGCCTATGGTGGCTCCTGGCAATGTGCGCGTGAACGTGGTCAAT
AGCACACTGGCCGAAGTGCATTGGGACCCCGTGCCTCTGAAGTCCATCAGAGGCCATCTCCAGGGCTACA
GAATCTACTACTGGAAAACCCAGAGCAGCTCCAAGCGGAACAGACGGCACATCGAGAAGAAGATCCTGAC
ATTTCAGGGCAGCAAGACCCACGGAATGCTGCCTGGCCTGGAACCTTTCAGCCACTACACCCTGAATGTG
CGGGTCGTGAACGGCAAAGGCGAGGGACCTGCTTCTCCCGACAGAGTGTTCAATACCCCAGAGGGCGTGC
CAAGCGCTCCTTCCTCTCTGAAAATCGTGAACCCTACTCTGGACAGCCTGACACTGGAATGGGACCCTCC
ATCTCACCCCAACGGCATCCTGACCGAGTACACACTGAAGTACCAGCCTATCAACAGCACCCACGAGCTG
GGCCCTCTGGTGGATCTGAAGATCCCTGCCAACAAGACCAGGTGGACCCTGAAGAATCTGAACTTCAGCA
CCCGGTACAAGTTCTACTTCTACGCCCAGACAAGCGCCGGCAGCGGAAGCCAGATTACTGAAGAGGCCGT
GACCACAGTGGACGAGGCCGGAATTCTGCCTCCTGATGTTGGAGCCGGCAAAGTGCAGGCTGTGAACCCC
AGAATCAGCAACCTGACAGCCGCCGCTGCCGAAACCTACGCCAATATCAGCTGGGAGTATGAGGGCCCCG
AGCACGTGAACTTCTACGTGGAATATGGCGTGGCCGGCAGCAAAGAAGAGTGGCGGAAAGAAATTGTGAA
CGGCTCTCGGAGCTTCTTCGGCCTGAAGGGACTGATGCCTGGCACCGCCTACAAAGTTCGAGTGGGAGCC
GTGGGCGATAGCGGCTTTGTGTCTAGCGAGGACGTGTTCGAGACAGGCCCTGCCATGGCTTCCAGACAGG
TGGACATTGCCACACAAGGCGCGCCGGGCGGCGACAAGACCCACACCTGCCCCCCCTGCCCAGCTCCAGA
ACTGCTGGGAGGGCCTTCCGTGTTCCTGTTCCCCCCCAAGCCCAAGGACACCCTGATGATCAGCAGGACC
CCCGAGGTGACCTGCGTGGTGGTGGCCGTGTCCCACGAGGACCCAGAGGTGAAGTTCAACTGGTACGTGG
ACGGCGTGGAGGTGCACAACGCCAAGACCAAGCCCAGAGAGGAGCAGTACAACAGCACCTACAGGGTGGT
GTCCGTGCTGACCGTGCTGCACCAGGACTGGCTGAACGGCAAAGAATACAAGTGCAAAGTCTCCAACAAG
GCCCTGGCTGCCCCAATCGAAAAGACAATCAGCAAGGCCAAGGGCCAGCCACGGGAGCCCCAGGTGTACA
CCCTGCCCCCCAGCCGGGAGGAGATGACCAAGAACCAGGTGTCCCTGACCTGTCTGGTGAAGGGCTTCTA
CCCCAGCGATATCGCCGTGGAGTGGGAGAGCAACGGCCAGCCCGAGAACAACTACAAGACCACCCCCCCA
GTGCTGGACAGCGACGGCAGCTTCTTCCTGTACAGCAAGCTGACCGTGGACAAGTCCAGGTGGCAGCAGG
GCAACGTGTTCAGCTGCAGCGTGATGCACGAGGCCCTGCACAACCACTACACCCAGAAGTCCCTGAGCCT
GAGCCCCGGCGGCAGCGGTCTTAATGATATTTTCGAGGCTCAGAAGATTGAGTGGCATGAACACCACCAC
CATCACCACTAAGGCCGGCCTGTAGTCACTGGCACAACGCGTTACCCGGTAAGCCAATCGGGTATACACG
GTCGTCATACTGCAGACAGGGTTCTTCTACTTTGCAAGATAGTCTTGAGTAGTAAAATAAATAGATAGAG
AAAATCAGCCTCGACTGTGCCTTCTAGTTGCCAGCCATCTGTTGTTTGCCCCTCCCCCGTGCCTTCCTTG
ACCCTGGAAGGTGCCACTCCCACTGTCCTTTCCTAATAAAATGAGGAAATTGCATCACAACACTCAACCC
TATCTCGGTCTATTCTTTTGATTTATAAGGGATTTTGCCGATTTCGGCCTATTGGTTAAAAAATGAGCTG
ATTTAACAAAAATTTAACGCGAATTAATTCTGTGGAATGTGTGTCAGTTAGGGTGTGGAAAGTCCCCAGG
CTCCCCAGCAGGCAGAAGTATGCAAAGCATGCATCTCAATTAGTCAGCAACCAGGTGTGGAAAGTCCCCA
GGCTCCCCAGCAGGCAGAAGTATGCAAAGCATGCATCTCAATTAGTCAGCAACCATAGTCCCGCCCCTAA
CTCCGCCCATCCCGCCCCTAACTCCGCCCAGTTCCGCCCATTCTCCGCCCCATGGCTGACTAATTTTTTT
TATTTATGCAGAGGCCGAGGCCGCCTCTGCCTCTGAGCTATTCCAGAAGTAGTGAGGAGGCTTTTTTGGA
GGCCTAGGCTTTTGCAAAAAGCTCCCGGGAGCTTGTATATCCATTTTCGGATCTGATCAGCACGTGTTGA
CAATTAATCATCGGCATAGTATATCGGCATAGTATAATACGACAAGGTGAGGAACTAAACCATGACCGAG
TACAAGCCCACGGTGCGCCTCGCCACCCGCGACGACGTCCCCAGGGCCGTACGCACCCTCGCCGCCGCGT
TCGCCGACTACCCCGCCACGCGCCACACCGTCGATCCGGACCGCCACATCGAGCGGGTCACCGAGCTGCA
AGAACTCTTCCTCACGCGCGTCGGGCTCGACATCGGCAAGGTGTGGGTCGCGGACGACGGCGCCGCGGTG
GCGGTCTGGACCACGCCGGAGAGCGTCGAAGCGGGGGCGGTGTTCGCCGAGATCGGCCCGCGCATGGCCG
AGTTGAGCGGTTCCCGGCTGGCCGCGCAGCAACAGATGGAAGGCCTCCTGGCGCCGCACCGGCCCAAGGA
GCCCGCGTGGTTCCTGGCCACCGTCGGCGTCTCGCCCGACCACCAGGGCAAGGGTCTGGGCAGCGCCGTC
GTGCTCCCCGGAGTGGAGGCGGCCGAGCGCGCCGGGGTGCCCGCCTTCCTGGAGACATCCGCGCCCCGCA
ACCTCCCCTTCTACGAGCGGCTCGGCTTCACCGTCACCGCCGACGTCGAGGTGCCCGAAGGACCGCGCAC
CTGGTGCATGACCCGCAAGCCCGGTGCCTGACACGTGCTACGAGATTTCGATTCCACCGCCGCCTTCTAT
GAAAGGTTGGGCTTCGGAATCGTTTTCCGGGACGCCGGCTGGATGATCCTCCAGCGCGGGGATCTCATGC
TGGAGTTCTTCGCCCACCCCAACTTGTTTATTGCAGCTTATAATGGTTACAAATAAAGCAATAGCATCAC
AAATTTCACAAATAAAGCATTTTTTTCACTGCATTCTAGTTGTGGTTTGTCCAAACTCATCAATGTATCT
TATCATGTCTGTATACCGTCGACCTCTAGCTAGAGCTTGGCGTAATCATGGTCATTACCAATGCTTAATC
AGTGAGGCACCTATCTCAGCGATCTGTCTATTTCGTTCATCCATAGTTGCCTGACTCCCCGTCGTGTAGA
TAACTACGATACGGGAGGGCTTACCATCTGGCCCCAGCGCTGCGATGATACCGCGAGAACCACGCTCACC
GGCTCCGGATTTATCAGCAATAAACCAGCCAGCCGGAAGGGCCGAGCGCAGAAGTGGTCCTGCAACTTTA
TCCGCCTCCATCCAGTCTATTAATTGTTGCCGGGAAGCTAGAGTAAGTAGTTCGCCAGTTAATAGTTTGC
GCAACGTTGTTGCCATCGCTACAGGCATCGTGGTGTCACGCTCGTCGTTTGGTATGGCTTCATTCAGCTC
CGGTTCCCAACGATCAAGGCGAGTTACATGATCCCCCATGTTGTGCAAAAAAGCGGTTAGCTCCTTCGGT
CCTCCGATCGTTGTCAGAAGTAAGTTGGCCGCAGTGTTATCACTCATGGTTATGGCAGCACTGCATAATT
CTCTTACTGTCATGCCATCCGTAAGATGCTTTTCTGTGACTGGTGAGTACTCAACCAAGTCATTCTGAGA
ATAGTGTATGCGGCGACCGAGTTGCTCTTGCCCGGCGTCAATACGGGATAATACCGCGCCACATAGCAGA
ACTTTAAAAGTGCTCATCATTGGAAAACGTTCTTCGGGGCGAAAACTCTCAAGGATCTTACCGCTGTTGA
GATCCAGTTCGATGTAACCCACTCGTGCACCCAACTGATCTTCAGCATCTTTTACTTTCACCAGCGTTTC
TGGGTGAGCAAAAACAGGAAGGCAAAATGCCGCAAAAAAGGGAATAAGGGCGACACGGAAATGTTGAATA
CTCATATTCTTCCTT
