>Addgene plasmid #157033 | pD649-HAsp-NRCAM-Fc(DAPA)-AviTag-6xHis | depositor partial sequence | sequence record 303176 | insert (extracellular domain)
CAAATGATTTCTGCCCTGGAAGTGCCTCTGGACCCCAAGCTGCTGGAAGATCTGGTGCAGCCTCCTACCA
TCACACAGCAGAGCCCCAAGGACTACATCATCGACCCCAGAGAAAACATCGTGATCCAGTGCGAGGCCAA
GGGCAAGCCTCCTCCAAGCTTTAGCTGGACCAGAAACGGCACCCACTTCGATATTGACAAGGACCCTCTG
GTCACCATGAAGCCCGGAACCGGCACACTGATCATCAACATCATGAGCGAGGGCAAAGCCGAGACATACG
AGGGCGTGTACCAGTGCACCGCCAGAAATGAACGGGGAGCCGCCGTGTCCAACAACATCGTCGTTAGACC
CAGCAGATCCCCTCTGTGGACCAAAGAGAAGCTGGAACCCATCACTCTGCAGTCCGGCCAGTCTCTGGTG
CTGCCTTGTAGACCTCCTATCGGCCTGCCTCCTCCTATCATCTTCTGGATGGACAACAGCTTCCAGCGGC
TGCCCCAGAGCGAAAGAGTTAGCCAAGGCCTGAACGGCGACCTGTACTTCAGCAACGTGCTGCCCGAGGA
CACCAGAGAGGATTACATCTGCTACGCCCGGTTCAATCACACCCAGACCATCCAGCAGAAACAGCCCATC
AGCGTGAAAGTGATCAGCGTGGACGAGCTGAACGACACAATCGCCGCCAACCTGAGCGACACCGAGTTTT
ACGGCGCCAAGAGCAGCAGAGAGCGGCCTCCAACATTTCTGACCCCTGAGGGCAACGCCAGCAACAAAGA
GGAACTGCGGGGAAACGTGCTGAGCCTGGAATGTATTGCCGAGGGCCTGCCTACACCAATTATCTACTGG
GCCAAAGAGGACGGCATGCTGCCCAAGAACCGGACCGTGTACAAGAACTTCGAGAAAACCCTGCAGATCA
TCCACGTGTCCGAGGCCGACAGCGGCAACTATCAGTGTATCGCCAAGAATGCCCTGGGCGCCATCCACCA
CACAATCAGCGTTAGAGTGAAGGCCGCTCCTTATTGGATCACAGCCCCTCAGAACCTGGTGCTGTCTCCT
GGCGAAGATGGCACCCTGATCTGTAGAGCCAACGGCAACCCCAAGCCTCGGATCAGCTGGCTGACAAATG
GCGTGCCCATCGAGATCGCCCCTGACGACCCTAGCAGAAAGATCGACGGCGACACCATCATCTTTTCCAA
CGTGCAAGAGCGGAGCAGCGCCGTCTACCAGTGTAATGCCAGCAACGAGTACGGCTACCTGCTGGCCAAC
GCCTTCGTGAATGTGCTGGCCGAGCCTCCTAGAATCCTGACACCAGCCAACACACTGTACCAAGTGATCG
CCAACAGACCCGCTCTGCTGGACTGCGCCTTTTTTGGCTCTCCCCTGCCTACCATCGAGTGGTTCAAAGG
CGCCAAGGGATCTGCCCTGCACGAGGACATCTATGTGCTGCACGAGAACGGAACCCTGGAAATCCCCGTG
GCTCAGAAGGATAGCACCGGCACCTATACCTGTGTGGCCAGAAACAAGCTCGGCATGGCCAAGAACGAAG
TGCACCTCGAGATCAAGGACCCCACCTGGATCGTGAAGCAGCCTGAGTATGCTGTGGTGCAGAGGGGCTC
CATGGTGTCCTTCGAGTGCAAAGTGAAGCACGATCACACCCTGAGCCTGACCGTGCTGTGGCTGAAGGAC
AATAGAGAGCTGCCCAGCGACGAGCGGTTCACCGTGGATAAGGATCATCTGGTGGTGGCCGATGTGTCCG
ACGATGACTCTGGCACCTACACATGCGTGGCAAACACCACACTGGACAGCGTGTCAGCTTCCGCCGTGCT
GTCTGTGGTTGCCCCTACACCTACACCAGCTCCAGTGTACGACGTGCCCAATCCTCCTTTCGACCTGGAA
CTGACCGACCAGCTGGACAAGAGCGTGCAGCTGTCTTGGACACCCGGCGACGACAACAACAGCCCCATCA
CCAAGTTCATCATCGAGTACGAGGACGCCATGCACAAGCCTGGACTGTGGCACCATCAGACCGAAGTGTC
TGGCACCCAGACAACTGCCCAGCTGAAGCTGAGCCCCTACGTGAACTACTCCTTCCGCGTGATGGCCGTG
AACAGCATCGGCAAGTCTCTGCCTTCTGAGGCCAGCGAGCAGTACCTGACAAAGGCCTCCGAGCCTGACA
AGAACCCTACAGCCGTTGAAGGCCTGGGCAGCGAGCCTGATAATCTGGTCATCACCTGGAAGCCCCTGAA
TGGCTTCGAGAGCAATGGCCCTGGCCTGCAGTATAAGGTTTCCTGGCGACAGAAGGATGGCGACGACGAG
TGGACATCTGTGGTGGTCGCTAACGTGTCCAAGTATATCGTGTCCGGCACACCCACCTTCGTGCCCTACC
TGATTAAGGTGCAGGCCCTGAACGATATGGGCTTCGCTCCTGAACCTGCCGTGGTCATGGGACACAGCGG
AGAGGATCTGCCTATGGTGGCTCCTGGCAATGTGCGCGTGAACGTGGTCAATAGCACACTGGCCGAAGTG
CATTGGGACCCCGTGCCTCTGAAGTCCATCAGAGGCCATCTCCAGGGCTACAGAATCTACTACTGGAAAA
CCCAGAGCAGCTCCAAGCGGAACAGACGGCACATCGAGAAGAAGATCCTGACATTTCAGGGCAGCAAGAC
CCACGGAATGCTGCCTGGCCTGGAACCTTTCAGCCACTACACCCTGAATGTGCGGGTCGTGAACGGCAAA
GGCGAGGGACCTGCTTCTCCCGACAGAGTGTTCAATACCCCAGAGGGCGTGCCAAGCGCTCCTTCCTCTC
TGAAAATCGTGAACCCTACTCTGGACAGCCTGACACTGGAATGGGACCCTCCATCTCACCCCAACGGCAT
CCTGACCGAGTACACACTGAAGTACCAGCCTATCAACAGCACCCACGAGCTGGGCCCTCTGGTGGATCTG
AAGATCCCTGCCAACAAGACCAGGTGGACCCTGAAGAATCTGAACTTCAGCACCCGGTACAAGTTCTACT
TCTACGCCCAGACAAGCGCCGGCAGCGGAAGCCAGATTACTGAAGAGGCCGTGACCACAGTGGACGAGGC
CGGAATTCTGCCTCCTGATGTTGGAGCCGGCAAAGTGCAGGCTGTGAACCCCAGAATCAGCAACCTGACA
GCCGCCGCTGCCGAAACCTACGCCAATATCAGCTGGGAGTATGAGGGCCCCGAGCACGTGAACTTCTACG
TGGAATATGGCGTGGCCGGCAGCAAAGAAGAGTGGCGGAAAGAAATTGTGAACGGCTCTCGGAGCTTCTT
CGGCCTGAAGGGACTGATGCCTGGCACCGCCTACAAAGTTCGAGTGGGAGCCGTGGGCGATAGCGGCTTT
GTGTCTAGCGAGGACGTGTTCGAGACAGGCCCTGCCATGGCTTCCAGACAGGTGGACATTGCCACACAA
